>Addgene plasmid #99946 | pcDNA3-HA-REDD1 R133A/P139A (#626) | addgene full sequence | sequence record 198014 | Addgene NGS Result
GACATTGATTATTGACTAGTTATTAATAGTAATCAATTACGGGGTCATTAGTTCATAGCCCATATATGGA
GTTCCGCGTTACATAACTTACGGTAAATGGCCCGCCTGGCTGACCGCCCAACGACCCCCGCCCATTGACG
TCAATAATGACGTATGTTCCCATAGTAACGCCAATAGGGACTTTCCATTGACGTCAATGGGTGGAGTATT
TACGGTAAACTGCCCACTTGGCAGTACATCAAGTGTATCATATGCCAAGTACGCCCCCTATTGACGTCAA
TGACGGTAAATGGCCCGCCTGGCATTATGCCCAGTACATGACCTTATGGGACTTTCCTACTTGGCAGTAC
ATCTACGTATTAGTCATCGCTATTACCATGGTGATGCGGTTTTGGCAGTACATCAATGGGCGTGGATAGC
GGTTTGACTCACGGGGATTTCCAAGTCTCCACCCCATTGACGTCAATGGGAGTTTGTTTTGGCACCAAAA
TCAACGGGACTTTCCAAAATGTCGTAACAACTCCGCCCCATTGACGCAAATGGGCGGTAGGCGTGTACGG
TGGGAGGTCTATATAAGCAGAGCTCTCTGGCTAACTAGAGAACCCACTGCTTACTGGCTTATCGAAATTA
ATACGACTCACTATAGGGAGACCCAAGCTTGGTACCGAGCTCGGATCCGCCACCATGCCTAGCCTTTGGG
ACCGCTTCTCGTCGTCGTCCACCTCCTCTTCGCCCTCGTCCTTGCCCCGAACTCCCACCCCAGATCGGCC
GCCGCGCTCAGCCTGGGGGTCGGCGACCCGGGAGGAGGGGTTTGACCGCTCCACGAGCCTGGAGAGCTCG
GACTGCGAGTCCCTGGACAGCAGCAACAGTGGCTTCGGGCCGGAGGAAGACACGGCTTACCTGGATGGGG
TGTCGTTGCCCGACTTTGAGCTGCTCAGTGACCCTGAGGATGAACACTTGTGTGCCAACCTGATGCAGCT
GCTGCAGGAGAGCCTGGCCCAGGCGCGGCTGGGCTCTCGACGCCCTGCGCGCCTGCTGATGCCTAGCCAG
TTGGTAAGCCAGGTGGGCAAAGAACTACTGGCCCTGGCCTACAGCGAGGCCTGCGGCCTGCGGGGGGCGC
TGCTGGACGTCTGCGTGGAGCAGGGCAAGAGCTGCCACAGCGTGGGCCAGCTGGCACTCGACCCCAGCCT
GGTGCCCACCTTCCAGCTGACCCTCGTGCTGCGCCTGGACTCACGACTCTGGCCCAAGATCCAGGGGCTG
TTTAGCTCCGCCAACTCTCCCTTCCTCCCTGGCTTCAGCCAGTCCCTGACGCTGAGCACTGGCTTCCGAG
TCATCAAGAAGAAGCTGTACAGCTCGGAACAGCTGCTCATTGAGGAGTGTTACCCATACGATGTTCCAGA
TTACGCTTGAGAATTCTGCAGATATCCATCACACTGGCGGCCGCTCGAGCATGCATCTAGAGGGCCCTAT
TCTATAGTGTCACCTAAATGCTAGAGCTCGCTGATCAGCCTCGACTGTGCCTTCTAGTTGCCAGCCATCT
GTTGTTTGCCCCTCCCCCGTGCCTTCCTTGACCCTGGAAGGTGCCACTCCCACTGTCCTTTCCTAATAAA
ATGAGGAAATTGCATCGCATTGTCTGAGTAGGTGTCATTCTATTCTGGGGGGTGGGGTGGGGCAGGACAG
CAAGGGGGAGGATTGGGAAGACAATAGCAGGCATGCTGGGGATGCGGTGGGCTCTATGGCTTCTGAGGCG
GAAAGAACCAGCTGGGGCTCTAGGGGGTATCCCC
[124 nt withheld, positions 1785-1908]
C
[91 nt withheld, positions 1910-2000]
A
[49 nt withheld, positions 2002-2050]
CCTTTGACGTTGGAGTCCACGTTCTTT
[37 nt withheld, positions 2078-2114]
ACCCTATCTCGGTCTATTCTTTTGATTTATAAGGGATTTTGCCGATTTCGGCCTATTGGTTAAAAAATGA
GCTGATTTAACAAAAATTTAACGCGAATTAATTCTGTGGAATGTGTGTCAGTTAGGGTGTGGAAAGTCCC
CAGGCTCCCCAACAGGCAGAAGTATGCAAAGCATGCATCTCAATTAGTCAGCAACCAGGTGTGGAAAGTC
CCCAGGCTCCCCAGCAGGCAGAAGTATGCAAAGCATGCATCTCAATTAGTCAGCAACCATAGTCCCGCCC
CTAACTCCGCCCATCCCGCCCCTAACTCCGCCCAGTTCCGCCCATTCTCCGCCCCATGGCTGACTAATTT
TTTTTATTTATGCAGAGGCCGAGGCCGCCTCTGCCTCTGAGCTATTCCAGAAGTAGTGAGGAGGCTTTTT
TGGAGGCCTAGGCTTTTGCAAAAAGCTCCCGGGAGCTTGTATATCCATTTTCGGATCTGATCAAGAGACA
GGATGAGGATCGTTTCGCATGATTGAACAAGATGGATTGCACGCAGGTTCTCCGGCCGCTTGGGTGGAGA
GGCTATTCGGCTATGACTGGGCACAACAGACAATCGGCTGCTCTGATGCCGCCGTGTTCCGGCTGTCAGC
GCAGGGGCGCCCGGTTCTTTTTGTCAAGACCGACCTGTCCGGTGCCCTGAATGAACTGCAGGACGAGGCA
GCGCGGCTATCGTGGCTGGCCACGACGGGCGTTCCTTGCGCAGCTGTGCTCGACGTTGTCACTGAAGCGG
GAAGGGACTGGCTGCTATTGGGCGAAGTGCCGGGGCAGGATCTCCTGTCATCTCACCTTGCTCCTGCCGA
GAAAGTATCCATCATGGCTGATGCAATGCGGCGGCTGCATACGCTTGATCCGGCTACCTGCCCATTCGAC
CACCAAGCGAAACATCGCATCGAGCGAGCACGTACTCGGATGGAAGCCGGTCTTGTCGATCAGGATGATC
TGGACGAAGAGCATCAGGGGCTCGCGCCAGCCGAACTGTTCGCCAGGCTCAAGGCGCGCATGCCCGACGG
CGAGGATCTCGTCGTGACCCATGGCGATGCCTGCTTGCCGAATATCATGGTGGAAAATGGCCGCTTTTCT
GGATTCATCGACTGTGGCCGGCTGGGTGTGGCGGACCGCTATCAGGACATAGCGTTGGCTACCCGTGATA
TTGCTGAAGAGCTTGGCGGCGAATGGGCTGACCGCTTCCTCGTGCTTTACGGTATCGCCGCTCCCGATTC
GCAGCGCATCGCCTTCTATCGCCTTCTTGACGAGTTCTTCTGAGCGGGACTCTGGGGTTCGAAATGACCG
ACCAAGCGACGCCCAACCTGCCATCACGAGATTTCGATTCCACCGCCGCCTTCTATGAAAGGTTGGGCTT
CGGAATCGTTTTCCGGGACGCCGGCTGGATGATCCTCCAGCGCGGGGATCTCATGCTGGAGTTCTTCGCC
CACCCCAACTTGTTTATTGCAGCTTATAATGGTTACAAATAAAGCAATAGCATCACAAATTTCACAAATA
AAGCATTTTTTTCACTGCATTCTAGTTGTGGTTTGTCCAAACTCATCAATGTATCTTATCATGTCTGTAT
ACCGTCGACCTCTAGCTAGAGCTTGGCGTAATCATGGTCATAGCTGTTTCCTGTGTGAAATTGTTATCCG
CTCACAATTCCACACAACATACGAGCCGGAAGCATAAAGTGTAAAGCCTGGGGTGCCTAATGAGTGAGCT
AACTCACATTAATTGCGTTGCGCTCACTGCCCGCTTTCCAGTCGGGAAACCTGTCGTGCCAGCTGCATTA
ATGAATCGGCCAACGCGCGGGGAGAGGCGGTTTGCGTATTGGGCGCTCTTCCGCTTCCTCGCTCACTGAC
TCGCTGCGCTCGGTCGTTCGGCTGCGGCGAGCGGTATCAGCTCACTCAAAGGCGGTAATACGGTTATCCA
CAGAATCAGGGGATAACGCAGGAAAGAACATGTGAGCAAAAGGCCAGCAAAAGGCCAGGAACCGTAAAAA
GGCCGCGTTGCTGGCGTTTTTCCATAGGCTCCGCCCCCCTGACGAGCATCACAAAAATCGACGCTCAAGT
CAGAGGTGGCGAAACCCGACAGGACTATAAAGATACCAGGCGTTTCCCCCTGGAAGCTCCCTCGTGCGCT
CTCCTGTTCCGACCCTGCCGCTTACCGGATACCTGTCCGCCTTTCTCCCTTCGGGAAGCGTGGCGCTTTC
TCATAGCTCACGCTGTAGGTATCTCAGTTCGGTGTAGGTCGTTCGCTCCAAGCTGGGCTGTGTGCACGAA
CCCCCCGTTCAGCCCGATCGCTGCGCCTTATCCGGTAACTATCGTCTTGAGTCCAACCCGGTAAGACACG
ACTTATCGCCACTGGCAGCAGCCACTGGTAACAGGATTAGCAGAGCGAGGTATGTAGGCGGTGCTACAGA
GTTCTTGAAGTGGTGGCCTAACTACGGCTACACTAGAAGAACAGTATTTGGTATCTGCGCTCTGCTGAAG
CCAGTTACCTTCGGAAAAAGAGTTGGTAGCTCTTGATCCGGCAAACAAACCACCGCTGGTAGCGGTGGTT
TTTTTGTTTGCAAGCAGCAGATTACGCGCAGAAAAAAAGGATCTCAAGAAGATCCTTTGATCTTTTCTAC
GGGGTCTGACGCTCAGTGGAACGAAAACTCACGTTAAGGGATTTTGGTCATGAGATTATCAAAAAGGATC
TTCACCTAGATCCTTTTAAATTAAAAATGAAGTTTTAAATCAATCTAAAGTATATATGAGTAAACTTGGT
CTGACAGTTACCAATGCTTAATCAGTGAGGCACCTATCTCAGCGATCTGTCTATTTCGTTCATCCATAGT
TGCCTGACTCCCCGTCGTGTAGATAACTACGATACGGGAGGGCTTACCATCTGGCCCCAGTGCTGCAATG
ATACCGCGAGACCCACGCTCACCGGCTCCAGATTTATCAGCAATAAACCAGCCAGCCGGAAGGGCCGAGC
GCAGAAGTGGTCCTGCAACTTTATCCGCCTCCATCCAGTCTATTAATTGTTGCCGGGAAGCTAGAGTAAG
TAGTTCGCCAGTTAATAGTTTGCGCAACGTTGTTGCCATTGCTACAGGCATCGTGGTGTCACGCTCGTCG
TTTGGTATGGCTTCATTCAGCTCCGGTTCCCAACGATCAAGGCGAGTTACATGATCCCCCATGTTGTGCA
AAAAAGCGGTTAGCTCCTTCGGTCCTCCGATCGTTGTCAGAAGTAAGTTGGCCGCAGTGTTATCACTCAT
GGTTATGGCAGCACTGCATAATTCTCTTACTGTCATGCCATCCGTAAGATGCTTTTCTGTGACTGGTGAG
TACTCAACCAAGTCATTCTGAGAATAGTGTATGCGGCGACCGAGTTGCTCTTGCCCGGCGTCAATACGGG
ATAATACCGCGCCACATAGCAGAACTTTAAAAGTGCTCATCATTGGAAAACGTTCTTCGGGGCGAAAACT
CTCAAGGATCTTACCGCTGTTGAGATCCAGTTCGATGTAACCCACTCGTGCACCCAACTGATCTTCAGCA
TCTTTTACTTTCACCAGCGTTTCTGGGTGAGCAAAAACAGGAAGGCAAAATGCCGCAAAAAAGGGAATAA
GGGCGACACGGAAATGTTGAATACTCATACTCTTCCTTTTTCAATATTATTGAAGCATTTATCAGGGTTA
TTGTCTCATGAGCGGATACATATTTGAATGTATTTAGAAAAATAAACAAATAGGGGTTCCGCGCACATTT
CCCCGAAAAGTGCCACCTGACGTCGACGGATCGGGAGATCTCCCGATCCCCTATGGTGCACTCTCAGTAC
AATCTGCTCTGATGCCGCATAGTTAAGCCAGTATCTGCTCCCTGCTTGTGTGTTGGAGGTCGCTGAGTAG
TGCGCGAGCAAAATTTAAGCTACAACAAGGCAAGGCTTGACCGACAATTGCATGAAGAATCTGCTTAGGG
TTAGGCGTTTTGCGCTGCTTCGCGATGTACGGGCCAGATATACGCGTT
Features (pLannotate 1.2.2; 22 found; start..end, strand, type, name):
      1..380     +  enhancer       CMV enhancer: human cytomegalovirus immediate early enhancer
    381..584     +  promoter       CMV promoter: human cytomegalovirus (CMV) immediate early promoter
    580..613     +  LTR            5' LTR (truncated) (fragment): truncated 5' long terminal repeat (LTR) from HIV-1
    629..647     +  promoter       T7 promoter: promoter for bacteriophage T7 RNA polymerase
    685..1380    +  CDS            DDIT4: DDIT4_HUMAN - Also known as REDD1, RTP801. Experimental evidence at protein level: Swiss-Prot protein existence level 1. Regulates cell growth, proliferation and survival via inhibition of the activity of the mammalian target of rapamycin complex 1 (mTORC1). Inhibition of mTORC1 is mediated by a pathway that involves DDIT4/REDD1, AKT1, the TSC1-TSC2 complex and the GTPase RHEB. Plays an important role in responses to cellular energy levels and cellular stress, including responses to hypoxia and DNA damage. Regulates p53/TP53-mediated apoptosis in response to DNA damage via its effect on mTORC1
   1381..1408    +  CDS            3xHA (fragment): three tandem HA epitope tags
   1471..1489    -  promoter       SP6 promoter: promoter for bacteriophage SP6 RNA polymerase
   1515..1739    +  polyA_signal   bGH poly(A) signal: bovine growth hormone polyadenylation signal
   1743..1764    +  promoter       SV40 promoter (fragment): SV40 enhancer and early promoter
   1785..2213    +  rep_origin     f1 ori (sequence partly withheld): f1 bacteriophage origin of replication; arrow indicates direction of (+) strand synthesis
   2227..2556    +  promoter       SV40 promoter: SV40 enhancer and early promoter
   2623..3414    +  CDS            neo: KKA2_KLEPN - Also known as kan, nptII. Experimental evidence at protein level: Swiss-Prot protein existence level 1. Resistance to kanamycin, neomycin, paromomycin, ribostamycin, butirosin and gentamicin B. From Klebsiella pneumoniae.
   3438..3596    +  CDS            ble (fragment): BLE_KLEPN - Experimental evidence at protein level: Swiss-Prot protein existence level 1. Binding protein with a strong affinity to the bleomycin family of antibiotics. Binds to CL990; an antimitotic-antibiotic compound. From Klebsiella pneumoniae.
   3591..3712    +  polyA_signal   SV40 poly(A) signal: SV40 polyadenylation signal
   3785..3801    -  protein_bind   lac operator: The lac repressor binds to the lac operator to inhibit transcription in E. coli. This inhibition can be relieved by adding lactose or isopropyl-β-D-thiogalactopyranoside (IPTG). lac repressor encoded by lacI
   3809..3839    -  promoter       lac promoter: promoter for the E. coli lac operon
   3854..3875    -  protein_bind   CAP binding site: CAP binding activates transcription in the presence of cAMP. E. coli catabolite activator protein
   3888..3980    -  CDS            lacI (fragment): lac repressor; lacI; The lac repressor binds to the lac operator to inhibit transcription in E. coli. This inhibition can be relieved by adding lactose or isopropyl-β-D-thiogalactopyranoside (IPTG).
   4163..4751    -  rep_origin     ori: high-copy-number ColE1/pMB1/pBR322/pUC origin of replication
   4922..5782    -  CDS            AmpR: β-lactamase; bla; confers resistance to ampicillin, carbenicillin, and related antibiotics
   5783..5887    -  promoter       AmpR promoter: bla
   5946..5998    -  misc_feature   bom (fragment): basis of mobility region from pBR322
