[The description below was written by a language model from this plasmid's Addgene catalogue record and pLannotate feature annotations shown in this document.]
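Description:
pcDNA3-HA-REDD1 R133A/P139A is a mammalian expression plasmid of about 6.2 kb built on an Invitrogen pcDNA3-series backbone (the catalogue lists pcDNA3.1). It carries human REDD1 (gene symbol DDIT4) with two alanine substitutions, R133A and P139A. The coding sequence sits downstream of the human cytomegalovirus immediate-early enhancer and promoter and is followed by the bovine growth hormone polyadenylation signal, giving strong constitutive expression in transfected mammalian cells. An HA epitope is fused to the C-terminal end of the insert. The feature table annotates it as a short fragment matching a 3xHA tag immediately after the DDIT4 reading frame, which is consistent with a single HA copy. T7 and SP6 promoters flank the insert, as is standard for this backbone, and can serve for in vitro transcription or as sequencing priming sites. The restriction sites used for cloning are not recorded.

In E. coli the plasmid replicates from a high-copy ColE1/pUC-type origin and is selected with ampicillin through the β-lactamase gene. An f1 origin is also present for single-stranded DNA production. For mammalian cells, an SV40 early promoter drives the neomycin phosphotransferase gene with an SV40 poly(A) signal, which allows G418 selection of stable lines. Small annotated fragments such as the HIV-1 LTR, ble, lacI and bom hits look like backbone remnants or annotation artefacts rather than functional elements.

REDD1 is a stress-responsive negative regulator of mTORC1 that acts through the TSC1-TSC2 complex. The associated study concerns structural and functional analysis of REDD1, so this double mutant presumably serves to test how these residues contribute to mTORC1 inhibition. The record does not state the mutant's phenotype.
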