Addgene plasmid #99946: pcDNA3-HA-REDD1 R133A/P139A (#626)
Purpose: mammalian expression
Depositing lab: James Brugarolas. Depositing organization: University of Texas Southwestern Medical Center. Publication: Structural analysis and functional implications of the negative mTORC1 regulator REDD1. Vega-Rubin-de-Celis S, Abdallah Z, Kinch L, Grishin NV, Brugarolas J, Zhang X. Biochemistry. 2010 Mar 23;49(11):2491-501. doi: 10.1021/bi902135e. PubMed 20166753.
Backbone
  Vector backbone: pcDNA3.1
  Backbone manufacturer: Invitrogen
  Vector type: Mammalian Expression
Growth in bacteria
  Bacterial resistance: Ampicillin, 100 μg/mL
  Growth temperature: 37°C
  Growth strain: DH5alpha
  Copy number: Unknown
Gene/Insert
  Gene/Insert name: REDD1
  Species: H. sapiens (human)
  Mutation: R133A/P139A
  Entrez Gene: DDIT4 (a.k.a. Dig2, REDD-1, REDD1)
  Tag / fusion protein: HA (C terminal on insert)
  Cloning method: Restriction Enzyme; 5′ cloning site Unknown (unknown if destroyed); 3′ cloning site Unknown (unknown if destroyed)
Terms and licenses: Academic/Nonprofit Terms; Industry Terms: Not Available to Industry
How to cite: pcDNA3-HA-REDD1 R133A/P139A (#626) was a gift from James Brugarolas (Addgene plasmid # 99946 ; http://n2t.net/addgene:99946 ; RRID:Addgene_99946)
